>Addgene plasmid #55515 | mTFP1-Vimentin-7 | depositor partial sequence | sequence record 85922 | insert sequence
GACGTCAGATCCGCTAGCGCTACCGGACTCAGATCTCGAGCTCAAGCTTCGAATTCCCATGTCCACCAGG
TCCGTGTCCTCGTCCTCCTACCGCAGGATGTTCGGCGGCCCGGGCACCGCGAGCCGGCCGAGCTCCAGCC
GGAGCTACGTGACTACGTCCACCCGCACCTACAGCCTGGGCAGCGCGCTGCGCCCCAGCACCAGCCGCAG
CCTCTACGCCTCGTCCCCGGGCGGCGTGTATGCCACGCGCTCCTCTGCCGTGCGCCTGCGGAGCAGCGTG
CCCGGGGTGCGGCTCCTGCAGGACTCGGTGGACTTCTCGCTGGCCGACGCCATCAACACCGAGTTCAAGA
ACACCCGCACCAACGAGAAGGTGGAGCTGCAGGAGCTGAATGACCGCTTCGCCAACTACATCGACAAGGT
GCGCTTCCTGGAGCAGCAGAATAAGATCCTGCTGGCCGAGCTCGAGCAGCTCAAGGGCCAAGGCAAGTCG
CGCCTGGGGGACCTCTACGAGGAGGAGATGCGGGAGCTGCGCCGGCAGGTGGACCAGCTAACCAACGACA
AAGCCCGCGTCGAGGTGGAGCGCGACAACCTGGCCGAGGACATCATGCGCCTCCGGGAGAAATTGCAGGA
GGAGATGCTTCAGAGAGAGGAAGCCGAAAACACCCTGCAATCTTTCAGACAGGATGTTGACAATGCGTCT
CTGGCACGTCTTGACCTTGAACGCAAAGTGGAATCTTTGCAAGAAGAGATTGCCTTTTTGAAGAAACTCC
ACGAAGAGGAAATCCAGGAGCTGCAGGCTCAGATTCAGGAACAGCATGTCCAAATCGATGTGGATGTTTC
CAAGCCTGACCTCACGGCTGCCCTGCGTGACGTACGTCAGCAATATGAAAGTGTGGCTGCCAAGAACCTG
CAGGAGGCAGAAGAATGGTACAAATCCAAGTTTGCTGACCTCTCTGAGGCTGCCAACCGGAACAATGACG
CCCTGCGCCAGGCAAAGCAGGAGTCCACTGAGTACCGGAGACAGGTGCAGTCCCTCACCTGTGAAGTGGA
TGCCCTTAAAGGAACCAATGAGTCCCTGGAACGCCAGATGCGTGAAATGGAAGAGAACTTTGCCGTTGAA
GCTGCTAACTACCAAGACACTATTGGCCGCCTGCAGGATGAGATTCAGAATATGAAGGAGGAAATGGCTC
GTCACCTTCGTGAATACCAAGACCTGCTCAATGTTAAGATGGCCCTTGACATTGAGATTGCCACCTACAG
GAAGCTGCTGGAAGGCGAGGAGAGCAGGATTTCTCTGCCTCTTCCAAACTTTTCCTCCCTGAACCTGAGG
GAAACTAATCTGGATTCACTCCCTCTGGTTGATACCCACTCAAAAAGGACACTTCTGATTAAGACGGTTG
AAACTAGAGATGGACAGGTTATCAACGAAACTTCTCAGCATCACGATGACCTTGAAGGGGATCCACCGGT
CGCCACCATGGTGAGCAAGGGCGAGGAGACCACAATGGGCGTAATCAAGCCCGACATGAAGATCAAGCTG
AAGATGGAGGGCAACGTGAATGGCCACGCCTTCGTGATCGAGGGCGAGGGCGAGGGCAAGCCCTACGACG
GCACCAACACCATCAACCTGGAGGTGAAGGAGGGAGCCCCCCTGCCCTTCTCCTACGACATTCTGACCAC
CGCGTTCGCCTACGGCAACAGGGCCTTCACCAAGTACCCCGACGACATCCCCAACTACTTCAAGCAGTCC
TTCCCCGAGGGCTACTCTTGGGAGCGCACCATGACCTTCGAGGACAAGGGCATCGTGAAGGTGAAGTCCG
ACATCTCCATGGAGGAGGACTCCTTCATCTACGAGATACACCTCAAGGGCGAGAACTTCCCCCCCAACGG
CCCCGTGATGCAGAAGAAGACCACCGGCTGGGACGCCTCCACCGAGAGGATGTACGTGCGCGACGGCGTG
CTGAAGGGCGACGTCAAGCACAAGCTGCTGCTGGAGGGCGGCGGCCACCACCGCGTTGACTTCAAGACCA
TCTACAGGGCCAAGAAGGCGGTGAAGCTGCCCGACTATCACTTTGTGGACCACCGCATCGAGATCCTGAA
CCACGACAAGGACTACAACAAGGTGACCGTTTACGAGAGCGCCGTGGCCCGCAACTCCACCGACGGCATG
GACGAGCTGTACAAGTAAGCGGCCGCGACTCTAGATCATAATCAGCCATACCACAT
