>Addgene plasmid #55515 | mTFP1-Vimentin-7 | addgene partial sequence | sequence record 101659 | C-ter-GFP 5'-CTCCTCGCCCTTGCTCAC-3'
ATGCTGAGAAGTTTCGTTGATAACCTGTCCATCTCTAGTTTCAACCGTCTTAATCAGAAGTGTCCTTTTT
GAGTGGGTATCAACCAGAGGGAGTGAATCCAGATTAGTTTCCCTCAGGTTCAGGGAGGAAAAGTTTGGAA
GAGGCAGAGAAATCCTGCTCTCCTCGCCTTCCAGCAGCTTCCTGTAGGTGGCAATCTCAATGTCAAGGGC
CATCTTAACATTGAGCAGGTCTTGGTATTCACGAAGGTGACGAGCCATTTCCTCCTTCATATTCTGAATC
TCATCCTGCAGGCGGCCAATAGTGTCTTGGTAGTTAGCAGCTTCAACGGCAAAGTTCTCTTCCATTTCAC
GCATCTGGCGTTCCAGGGACTCATTGGTTCCTTTAAGGGCATCCACTTCACAGGTGAGGGACTGCACCTG
TCTCCGGTACTCAGTGGACTCCTGCTTTGCCTGGCGCAGGGCGTCATTGTTCCGGTTGGCAGCCTCAGAG
AGGTCAGCAAACTTGGATTTGTACCATTCTTCTGCCTCCTGCAGGTTCTTGGCAGCCACACTTTCATATT
GCTGACGTACGTCACGCAGGGCAGCCGTGAGGTCAGGCTTGGAAACATCCACATCGATTTGGACATGCTG
TTCCTGAATCTGAGCCTGCAGCTCCTGGATTTCCTCTTCGTGGAGTTTCTTCAAAAAGGCAATCTCTTCT
TGCAAAGATTCCACTTTGCGTTCAAGGTCAAGACGTGCCAGAGACGCATTGTCAACATCCTGTCTGAAAG
ATTGCAGGGTGTTTTCGGCTTCCTCTCTCTGAAGCATCTCCTCCTGCAATTTCTCCCGGAGGCGCATGAT
GTCCTCGGCCAGGTTGTCGCGCTCCACCTCGACGCGGGCTT
