[The description below was written by a language model from this plasmid's Addgene catalogue record.]
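Description:
mTFP1-Vimentin-7 is a mammalian expression plasmid that produces human vimentin (VIM) fused to the monomeric teal fluorescent protein mTFP1. It is built on an mTFP1 backbone of about 4.75 kb (size without the insert). It is maintained in E. coli as a high-copy plasmid under kanamycin selection. For mammalian cells the record lists a neomycin marker, so transfected cells can be selected with G418 to obtain stable lines. The origins of replication and the promoters driving the resistance markers are not stated, and no feature table is provided.

Expression of the fusion is driven by the CMV promoter, a strong constitutive promoter in most mammalian cell lines. The listed 3′ sequencing primer suggests that an SV40 polyadenylation signal lies downstream of the cassette. According to the record, mTFP1 is supplied by the backbone and sits at the C terminus of vimentin, so the filament protein is translated first and the fluorophore follows. The "7" in the name may refer to a linker between the two parts, but the record does not explain it, and the cloning method is given as unknown.

Vimentin is a type III intermediate filament protein, and the tagged version is intended to incorporate into the cell's filament network. The construct therefore serves as a localization marker for intermediate filaments in fluorescence imaging. The recorded excitation maximum is 462 nm and the emission maximum is 492 nm, in the cyan-teal range. mTFP1 derives from a Clavularia cyan fluorescent protein, and the associated work describes monomeric hue-shifted variants and their imaging applications.
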