Addgene plasmid #55515: mTFP1-Vimentin-7
Purpose: Localization: Intermediate Filaments, Excitation: 462, Emission: 492
Depositing lab: Michael Davidson. Depositing organization: Florida State University, Tallahassee. Publication: Hue-shifted monomeric variants of Clavularia cyan fluorescent protein: identification of the molecular determinants of color and applications in fluorescence imaging. Ai HW, Olenych SG, Wong P, Davidson MW, Campbell RE. BMC Biol. 2008 Mar 6;6:13. doi: 10.1186/1741-7007-6-13. PubMed 18325109.
Backbone
  Vector backbone: mTFP1
  Backbone size w/o insert (bp): 4750
  Vector type: Mammalian Expression
  Selectable markers: Neomycin (select with G418)
Growth in bacteria
  Bacterial resistance: Kanamycin, 50 μg/mL
  Growth temperature: 37°C
  Growth strain: DH5alpha
  Copy number: High Copy
Gene/Insert
  Gene/Insert name: Vimentin (alt name: NM_003380.3)
  Species: H. sapiens (human)
  Entrez Gene: VIM
  Promoter: CMV
  Tag / fusion protein: mTFP1 (C terminal on backbone)
  Cloning method: Unknown
  Sequencing primers: 5′ CMV-F; 3′ SV40pA-R
Terms and licenses: Academic/Nonprofit Terms; Industry Terms: Not Available to Industry
Depositor comments: . Excitation = 462; Emission = 492
How to cite: mTFP1-Vimentin-7 was a gift from Michael Davidson (Addgene plasmid # 55515 ; http://n2t.net/addgene:55515 ; RRID:Addgene_55515)
